>Addgene plasmid #23157 | Tip alpha (21-192) | addgene partial sequence | sequence record 29114 | 23157 with T7
TCCCCTCTAGAATAATTTTGTTTAACTTTAAGAAGGAGATATACCATGGGCAGCAGCCATCATCATCATC
ATCACAGCAGCGGCCTGGTGCCGCGCGGCAGCCATATGCTGCAGGCTTGCACTTGCCCAAACACTTCACA
AAGGAATTCTTTCTTGCAAGATGTGCCTTATTGGATGTTGCAAAATCGCAGTGAGTATATCACGCAAGGG
GTGGATAGCTCGCACATTGTAGATGGTAAGAAAACTGAAGAGATAGAAAAAATCGCTACCAAAAGAGCGA
CAATAAGAGTGGCACAAAATATTGTGCATAAACTTAAAGAAGCTTACCTTTCCAAAACCAATCGCATCAA
GCAAAAGATCACTAATGAAATGTTTATCCAAATGACACAGCCCATTTATGACAGCTTGATGAATGTGGAT
CGTTTAGGGATTTATATCAATCCTAACAATGAGGAAGTGTTTGCGTTAGTGCGCGCGCGTGGTTTTGATA
AGGACGCTTTGAGCGAAGGGTTGCATAAAATGTCCTTAGACAATCAAGCGGTGAGTATCCTTGTGGCTAA
AGTGGAAGAAATCTTTAAAGATTCTGTCAATTACGGAGATGTTAAAGTCCCTATAGCCATGTAACTCGAG
CTNCCACCCCCCCCACCACCACTGAGA
