[The description below was written by a language model from this plasmid's Addgene catalogue record.]
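Description:
Tip alpha (21-192) is a bacterial expression plasmid built on the pET28b(+) backbone (5368 bp without insert) for producing a truncated form of the TNF-α-inducing protein (Tipα) of Helicobacter pylori in Escherichia coli. The plasmid is selected with kanamycin and is recorded as low copy, consistent with the pBR322-type origin of the pET series. It is propagated in a cloning strain, DH5alpha. As with other pET vectors, expression would normally require transfer into a host that supplies T7 RNA polymerase, although the record does not name an expression strain.

The 516 bp insert encodes residues 21-192 of Tipα, with the first 20 amino acids deleted. It was cloned between the NdeI and XhoI sites, both of which are retained. Placement at NdeI puts the coding sequence in frame with the vector-encoded N-terminal His tag, which allows purification by immobilised metal affinity chromatography. The promoter is not listed as a separate field, but the T7 promoter and T7 terminator sequencing primers match the standard pET28 arrangement, in which the insert lies between a T7 promoter under lac operator control and the T7 terminator, giving inducible, high-level transcription.

The associated publication reports the crystal structure of Tipα and examines its DNA-binding activity, so the construct serves to overexpress and purify recombinant Tipα for structural and biochemical work. No feature table was supplied, so finer details such as linker or protease cleavage sequences between the tag and the insert cannot be confirmed from the record.
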