Addgene plasmid #23157: Tip alpha (21-192)
Depositing lab: SeWon Suh. Depositing organization: Seoul National University. Publication: Crystal structure of the TNF-alpha-Inducing protein (Tipalpha) from Helicobacter pylori: Insights into Its DNA-binding activity. Jang JY, Yoon HJ, Yoon JY, Kim HS, Lee SJ, Kim KH, Kim do J, Jang S, Han BG, Lee BI, Suh SW. J Mol Biol. 2009 Sep 11. 392(1):191-7. 10.1016/j.jmb.2009.07.010 PubMed 19596016.
Backbone
  Vector backbone: pET28b(+)
  Backbone size w/o insert (bp): 5368
  Vector type: Bacterial Expression
Growth in bacteria
  Bacterial resistance: Kanamycin, 50 μg/mL
  Growth temperature: 37°C
  Growth strain: DH5alpha
  Copy number: Low Copy
Gene/Insert
  Gene/Insert name: TNF-α-inducing protein (alt name: Tipα)
  Species: Helicobacter pylori
  Insert size (bp): 516
  Mutation: deleted amino acids 1-20
  GenBank ID: NP_207391
  Tag / fusion protein: His (N terminal on backbone)
  Cloning method: Restriction Enzyme; 5′ cloning site NdeI (not destroyed); 3′ cloning site XhoI (not destroyed)
  Sequencing primers: 5′ T7 promoter; 3′ T7 terminator
Terms and licenses: Academic/Nonprofit Terms; Industry Terms: Not Available to Industry
How to cite: Tip alpha (21-192) was a gift from SeWon Suh (Addgene plasmid # 23157 ; http://n2t.net/addgene:23157 ; RRID:Addgene_23157)
